Addgene plasmid #182435: Coexpressed VLP NES (M)
Purpose: YIp for expressing Murine polyomavirus deltaVP1 (GAL1 promoter), VP2C-ERG20(F96W-N127W) (GAL10 promoter), and VP2C-AcNES1 (GAL7 promoter). Contains uracil marker (K. lactis URA3).
Depositing lab: Claudia Vickers. Depositing organization: University of Queensland. Publication: Synthetic in vivo compartmentalisation improves metabolic flux and modulates the product profile of promiscuous enzymes. Cheah LC, Liu L, Plan MR, Peng B, Lu Z, Schenk G, Vickers CE, Sainsbury F. bioRxiv 2022.11.24.517869 10.1101/2022.11.24.517869.
Backbone
  Vector backbone: pILGFPB5A
  Vector type: Yeast Expression, Synthetic Biology ; Metabolic engineering
  Selectable markers: URA3
Growth in bacteria
  Bacterial resistance: Ampicillin, 100 μg/mL
  Growth temperature: 37°C
  Growth strain: DH5alpha
  Copy number: High Copy
Gene/Insert 1
  Gene/Insert name: VP2C-FPPS(M) (alt name: VP2C-ERG20(F96W-N127W), farnesyl diphosphate synthase)
  Species: S. cerevisiae (budding yeast), Synthetic; Murine polyomavirus
  Insert size (bp): 1263
  Promoter: GAL10
  Cloning method: Gibson Cloning
  Sequencing primers: 5′ GTGGTAATGCCATGTAATATGATTATTAAAC; 3′ CTCAACAGTGCTCCGAAG
Gene/Insert 2
  Gene/Insert name: deltaVP1 (alt name: VP1, deltaNLS VP1)
  Species: Synthetic; Murine polyomavirus
  Insert size (bp): 1143
  Promoter: GAL1
  Cloning method: Gibson Cloning
  Sequencing primers: 5′ ACTTCTTATTCAAATGTCATAAAAGTATCAAC; 3′ CCAGCCTGCTTTTCTGTAAC
Gene/Insert 3
  Gene/Insert name: VP2C-NES (alt name: VP2C-AcNES1, nerolidol/linalool synthase)
  Species: Synthetic; Murine polyomavirus; Actinidia chinensis
  Insert size (bp): 1926
  Promoter: GAL7
  Cloning method: Gibson Cloning
  Sequencing primers: 5′ TAGTATTCGTTTGGTAAAGTAGAGG; 3′ GCATTGGCACGGTGCAACAC
Terms and licenses: Academic/Nonprofit Terms; Industry Terms: Not Available to Industry
Depositor comments: Please visit https://www.biorxiv.org/content/10.1101/2022.11.24.517869v1 for bioRxiv preprint.
How to cite: Coexpressed VLP NES (M) was a gift from Claudia Vickers (Addgene plasmid # 182435 ; http://n2t.net/addgene:182435 ; RRID:Addgene_182435)
