[The description below was written by a language model from this plasmid's Addgene catalogue record and pLannotate feature annotations shown in this document.]
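Description:
Coexpressed VLP NES (M) is a yeast integrating plasmid (YIp) built on the pILGFPB5A backbone for metabolic engineering in Saccharomyces cerevisiae. No yeast replication origin is annotated in the 9,877-nt sequence, consistent with chromosomal integration. In E. coli it is maintained by a high-copy ColE1/pUC-type origin with ampicillin resistance (AmpR). Yeast transformants are selected by uracil prototrophy. The catalogue specifies a Kluyveromyces lactis URA3 marker, which the automated annotation labels by homology to the S. cerevisiae gene. A short additional URA3 fragment is also annotated, but the record does not state its role or the integration locus. Remnants of lacZα, lacI, rop and bom are backbone leftovers.

The payload is three galactose-regulated expression units. The divergent GAL1,10 promoter drives murine polyomavirus deltaVP1, described as a deltaNLS form of the major capsid protein, from the GAL1 side. From the GAL10 side it drives VP2C-ERG20(F96W-N127W), a mutant yeast farnesyl diphosphate synthase carrying a VP2 fragment at its N-terminus. A third cassette, under the GAL7 promoter according to the catalogue (not picked up by the annotation), encodes VP2C fused to AcNES1, the nerolidol/linalool synthase from Actinidia chinensis. The feature table matches this region to the strawberry homologue NES1, which reflects similarity rather than source.

VP1 self-assembles into capsid-like particles, and VP2 naturally associates with VP1 pentamers inside the capsid, so the VP2C tag presumably serves as an anchor that recruits the two enzymes into virus-like particles. The construct is thus meant to co-encapsulate a prenyl diphosphate synthase and a terpene synthase in a synthetic in vivo compartment, to study effects on metabolic flux and the product profile of a promiscuous enzyme.
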