Features (pLannotate 1.2.2; 19 found; start..end, strand, type, name):
     24..123     -  CDS            URA3 (fragment): orotidine-5'-phosphate decarboxylase, required for uracil biosynthesis; S. cerevisiae URA3; yeast auxotrophic marker, counterselectable with 5-fluoroorotic acid (5-FOA)
    141..1292    -  CDS            VP1_POVMP: Experimental evidence at protein level: Swiss-Prot protein existence level 1. Forms an icosahedral capsid with a T=7 symmetry and a 40 nm diameter. The capsid is composed of 72 pentamers linked to each other by disulfide bonds and associated with VP2 or VP3 proteins. Interacts with terminal alpha(2,3)-linked sialic acids on the cell surface to provide virion attachment to target cell. This attachment induces virion internalization predominantly through caveolin-mediated endocytosis. Once attached, the virion is internalized by caveolin- mediated endocytosis and traffics to the endoplasmic reti
   1294..1947    -  promoter       GAL1,10 promoter: GAL1 and GAL10 genes of S. cerevisiae; divergent inducible promoter, regulated by Gal4
   1968..2120    +  CDS            VP2_POVMA (fragment): Experimental evidence at protein level: Swiss-Prot protein existence level 1. [Isoform VP3]: structural protein that resides within the core of the capsid surrounded by 72 VP1 pentamers. Following virus endocytosis and trafficking to the endoplasmic reticulum, VP2 and VP3 form oligomers and integrate into the endoplasmic reticulum membrane. Heterooligomer VP2-VP3 may create a viroporin for transporting the viral genome across the endoplasmic reticulum membrane to the cytoplasm. Nuclear entry of the viral DNA involves the selective exposure and importin recognition of VP2 or Vp3 nuclear localiz
   2172..3227    +  CDS            ERG20: FPPS_YEAST - Also known as BOT3, FDS1, FPP1. Experimental evidence at protein level: Swiss-Prot protein existence level 1. Catalyzes the sequential condensation of isopentenyl pyrophosphate with the allylic pyrophosphates, dimethylallyl pyrophosphate, and then with the resultant geranylpyrophosphate to the ultimate product farnesyl pyrophosphate. From Saccharomyces cerevisiae (strain ATCC 204508 / S288c) (Baker's yeast).
   3971..4123    +  CDS            VP2_POVMA (fragment): Experimental evidence at protein level: Swiss-Prot protein existence level 1. [Isoform VP3]: structural protein that resides within the core of the capsid surrounded by 72 VP1 pentamers. Following virus endocytosis and trafficking to the endoplasmic reticulum, VP2 and VP3 form oligomers and integrate into the endoplasmic reticulum membrane. Heterooligomer VP2-VP3 may create a viroporin for transporting the viral genome across the endoplasmic reticulum membrane to the cytoplasm. Nuclear entry of the viral DNA involves the selective exposure and importin recognition of VP2 or Vp3 nuclear localiz
   4325..5887    +  CDS            NES1_FRAAN: Experimental evidence at protein level: Swiss-Prot protein existence level 1. Involved in monoterpene (C10) and sesquiterpene (C15) biosynthesis. Converts geranyl diphosphate (GPP) into S-linalool and farnesyl diphosphate (FPP) into (3S)-E-nerolidol. Exclusively present and highly expressed in the fruit of cultivated (octaploid) varieties. From Fragaria ananassa (Strawberry) (Fragaria chiloensis x Fragaria virginiana).
   6193..6978    -  CDS            URA3: PYRF_YEAST - Experimental evidence at protein level: Swiss-Prot protein existence level 1. From Saccharomyces cerevisiae (strain ATCC 204508 / S288c) (Baker's yeast).
   6981..7144    -  promoter       URA3 promoter (fragment): S. cerevisiae URA3
   7151..7308    +  CDS            lacZα (fragment): LacZα fragment of β-galactosidase; lacZ fragment
   7314..7413    -  misc_feature   bom (fragment): basis of mobility region from pBR322
   7515..7550    -  CDS            rop (fragment): Rop protein, which maintains plasmids at low copy number; rop
   7645..7749    +  promoter       AmpR promoter: bla
   7750..8610    +  CDS            AmpR: β-lactamase; bla; confers resistance to ampicillin, carbenicillin, and related antibiotics
   8781..9369    +  rep_origin     ori: high-copy-number ColE1/pMB1/pBR322/pUC origin of replication
   9552..9644    +  CDS            lacI (fragment): lac repressor; lacI; The lac repressor binds to the lac operator to inhibit transcription in E. coli. This inhibition can be relieved by adding lactose or isopropyl-β-D-thiogalactopyranoside (IPTG).
   9657..9678    +  protein_bind   CAP binding site: CAP binding activates transcription in the presence of cAMP. E. coli catabolite activator protein
   9693..9723    +  promoter       lac promoter: promoter for the E. coli lac operon
   9731..9747    +  protein_bind   lac operator: The lac repressor binds to the lac operator to inhibit transcription in E. coli. This inhibition can be relieved by adding lactose or isopropyl-β-D-thiogalactopyranoside (IPTG). lac repressor encoded by lacI
>Addgene plasmid #182435 | Coexpressed VLP NES (M) | addgene full sequence | sequence record 360119 | Addgene NGS Result
GCATTTACTTATAATACAGTTTTTTAGTTTTGCTGGCCGCATCTTCTCAAATATGCTTCCCAGCCTGCTT
TTCTGTAACGTTCACCCTCTACCTTAGCATCCCTTCCCTTTGCAAATAGTCCTACTAGTGCGGCCGCTTA
ATTACCAGGGAATACAGTTTTAGTTTTACCGAATCTATCTACATATCTTGTCATGTCAGGGTCACCTGGA
ACTGGTTCAGTACCATCGTAAACTCTAACTTCTTCAACTTGTGTGTTTTCACCTTCCATTGGTTGACCTT
GAACTTGTGGTAACATATTATTAAACAAAGAAGAAATCAAAGAAGCCATTGGGTATGGATTTTTAACCCA
TCTTTTTCTTAAAGTAATCTTGAAGTATCTTGGCAAACCTCTCCAATGATGAACATCGTAGTTTCTTGTA
ACTCTCCAACCCATAATATCAACGCAAGATAAGTACAAACCTTCACCTTTACATAATGGACCAACACCAT
TTTCATCTAACAAAACAGTTGTCAAAGTGTTAGTGAATTGCAAAACTGGTGGAGTTGTAGTACCACCAGT
GTAATTACCGAAGTATCTTGTGTTTTCATTTTTAGCTGGATCTGGATGCCAAATTTCAACTGGGTACATG
CCATCCTTATCCAATTTAGCCTTTGAAATTGGGTTCAAAACTTGATCCTTATTAACCATATCTTTCTTAG
TGATTGTTTTAATAGTAACAACACCTTCTTCCTTGTACTTAGTTCTTGCATCTGTAACTAAACCTTGCAA
ATCCAATGGTTCACCACCAACAGCAAAAACATGATATTGTGAACCTTCAACTGGAGTAGAAATACCCTTT
GTGTTAACAGTATCTGTTGGCTTATTAAAACCATGAACATCCAACAAAGAACCAGAACCAACAACTTCTG
TTTTAACTGAAACTGCTTCCCACATTTGCAAAGTATCACAAGTCAAATCTTCGTTCAACATTGGTAATTG
CAATTTTGCCATAGACCAAGTTGGTAATGTATTATTACCTGGTGAATCTTCAGTATCAGATGTAGCCAAA
TTAATACCTCTTGACCAACCGTAATATTGACCACCTTCAGTTAAAGATTCTGGTGTTGGTGGTTGACCCA
TTCTTGGGTTCAAAAATGCTTCGATTTCAGTAACAGAATCTGGACCTGTAACCAAATCCAAAACTTCCAT
ACCACCTTTAATCAATAACTTAGGAACTGGAGCTGGTCTAGGGCAAGCCTTTGTGCATTTGGTTTCGCAT
TTACTTACACCTGAAGCCATTTTGCTAGCTATAGTTTTTTCTCCTTGACGTTAAAGTATAGAGGTATATT
AACAATTTTTTGTTGATACTTTTATGACATTTGAATAAGAAGTAATACAAACCGAAAATGTTGAAAGTAT
TAGTTAAAGTGGTTATGCAGCTTTTGCATTTATATATCTGTTAATAGATCAAAAATCATCGCTTCGCTGA
TTAATTACCCCAGAAATAAGGCTAAAAAACTAATCGCATTATTATCCTATGGTTGTTAATTTGATTCGTT
GATTTGAAGGTTTGTGGGGCCAGGTTACTGCCAATTTTTCCTCTTCATAACCATAAAAGCTAGTATTGTA
GAATCTTTATTGTTCGGAGCAGTGCGGCGCGAGGCACATCTGCGTTTCAGGAACGCGACCGGTGAAGACC
AGGACGCACGGAGGAGAGTCTTCCGTCGGAGGGCTGTCGCCCGCTCGGCGGCTTCTAATCCGTACTTCAA
TATAGCAATGAGCAGTTAAGCGTATTACTGAAAGTTCCAAAGAGAAGGTTTTTTTAGGCTAAGATAATGG
GGCTCTTTACATTTCCACAACATATAAGTAAGATTAGATATGGATATGTATATGGTGGTATTGCCATGTA
ATATGATTATTAAACTTCTTTGCGTCCATCCAAAAAAAAAAGTAAGAATTTTTGAAAATTCAATATAAAT
CGATAAAATGGGTAATGGTGGTCCAACTCCAGCTGCTCATATTCAAGATGAATCTGGTGAAGTTATTAAA
TTTTATCAAGCTCAAGTTGTTTCTCATCAAAGAGTTACTCCAGATTGGATGTTGCCATTGATTTTGGGTT
TGTATGGTGACATCACTCCAGGTGGTGGTGGTTCTGGTGGCGGTGGCTCCGGTGGCGGCGGTTCTGGATC
CATGGCTTCAGAAAAAGAAATTAGGAGAGAGAGATTCTTGAACGTTTTCCCTAAATTAGTAGAGGAATTG
AACGCATCGCTTTTGGCTTACGGTATGCCTAAGGAAGCATGTGACTGGTATGCCCACTCATTGAACTACA
ACACTCCAGGCGGTAAGCTAAATAGAGGTTTGTCCGTTGTGGACACGTATGCTATTCTCTCCAACAAGAC
CGTTGAACAATTGGGGCAAGAAGAATACGAAAAGGTTGCCATTCTAGGTTGGTGCATTGAGTTGTTGCAG
GCTTACTGGTTGGTCGCCGATGATATGATGGACAAGTCCATTACCAGAAGAGGCCAACCATGTTGGTACA
AGGTTCCTGAAGTTGGGGAAATTGCCATCTGGGACGCATTCATGTTAGAGGCTGCTATCTACAAGCTTTT
GAAATCTCACTTCAGAAACGAAAAATACTACATAGATATCACCGAATTGTTCCATGAGGTCACCTTCCAA
ACCGAATTGGGCCAATTGATGGACTTAATCACTGCACCTGAAGACAAAGTCGACTTGAGTAAGTTCTCCC
TAAAGAAGCACTCCTTCATAGTTACTTTCAAGACTGCTTACTATTCTTTCTACTTGCCTGTCGCATTGGC
CATGTACGTTGCCGGTATCACGGATGAAAAGGATTTGAAACAAGCCAGAGATGTCTTGATTCCATTGGGT
GAATACTTCCAAATTCAAGATGACTACTTAGACTGCTTCGGTACCCCAGAACAGATCGGTAAGATCGGTA
CAGATATCCAAGATAACAAATGTTCTTGGGTAATCAACAAGGCATTAGAACTTGCTTCCGCAGAACAAAG
AAAGACTTTAGACGAAAATTACGGTAAGAAGGACTCAGTCGCAGAAGCCAAATGCAAAAAGATTTTCAAT
GACTTGAAAATTGAACAGCTATACCACGAATATGAAGAGTCTATTGCCAAGGATTTGAAGGCCAAAATTT
CTCAGGTCGATGAGTCTCGTGGCTTCAAAGCTGATGTCTTAACTGCGTTCTTGAACAAAGTTTACAAGAG
AAGCAAATAAAGATCTTTTGCCAGCTTACTATCCTTCTTGAAAATATGCACTCTATATCTTTTAGTTCTT
AATTGCAACACATAGATTTGCTGTATAACGAATTTTATGCTATTTTTTAAATTTGGAGTTCAGTGATAAA
AGTGTCACAGCGAATTTCCTCACATGTAGGGACCGAATTGTTTACAAGTTCTCTGTACCACCATGGAGAC
ATCAAAAATTGAAAATCTATGGAAAGATATGGACGGTAGCAACAAGAATATAGCACGAGCCGCGGAGTTC
ATTTCGTTACTTTTGATATCACTCACAACTATTGCGAAGCGCTTCAGTGAAAAAATCATAAGGAAAAGTT
GTAAATATTATTGGTAGTATTCGTTTGGTAAAGTAGAGGGGGTAATTTTTCCCCTTTATTTTGTTCATAC
ATTCTTAAATTGCTTTGCCTCTCCTTTTGGAAAGCTATACTTCGGAGCACTGTTGAGCGAAGGCTCATTA
GATATATTTTCTGTCATTTTCCTTAACCCAAAAATAAGGGAAAGGGTCCAAAAAGCGCTCGGACAACTGT
TGACCGTGATCCGAAGGACTGGCTATACAGTGTTCACAAAATAGCCAAGCTGAAAATAATGTGTAGCTAT
GTTCAGTTAGTTTGGCTAGCAAAGATATAAAAGCAGGTCGGAAATATTTATGGGCATTATTATGCAGAGC
ATCAACATGATAAAAAAAAACAGTTGAATATTCCCTCAAAAATCGATAAAATGGGTAATGGTGGTCCAAC
TCCAGCTGCTCATATTCAAGATGAATCTGGTGAAGTTATTAAATTTTATCAAGCTCAAGTTGTTTCTCAT
CAAAGAGTTACTCCAGATTGGATGTTGCCATTGATTTTGGGTTTGTATGGTGACATCACTCCAGGTGGTG
GTGGTTCTGGTGGCGGTGGCTCCGGTGGCGGCGGTTCTGAGCTCATGGCTACCGCAGCAGGTCCTATCGC
AACTAACAACTCCCCACAAAACTCCAACGCTTACAGAACTCCAATCGCTCCTTCCGTACCAATTACTCAT
AAATGGTCTATAGCTGAAGATTTGACATGTATTTCCAATCCTAGTAAGCACAATAACCCTCAAACTGGTT
ACAGATCATTTTCTGACGAATTATACGTTAAGTACGAAGAAAAGTTGGAAGATGTTAGAAAAGCATTAAG
AGAAGTTGAAGAAAACCCTTTGGAAGGTTTAGTTATGATAGACGCTTTGCAAAGATTGGGTATCGATTAC
CATTTCAGAGGTGAAATTGGTGCATTCTTGCAAAAGCAACAAATCATATCTTCAACTCCAGATGGTTACC
CTGAACATGGTTTGTACGAAGTTTCAACATTGTTTAGATTCTTAAGACAAGAAGGTCACAATGTTACCGC
TGACGTCTTTAATAACTTCAAGGATAAGGAAGGTAGATTCAGATCAGAATTGTCAACAGATATTAGAGGT
TTGATGTCCTTATACGAAGCAAGTCAATTGAGAATAGAAGGTGAAGACATCTTAGATCAAGCTGCTGATT
TCTCCAGTCAATTGTTAGGTAGATGGACAAAAGATCCTAATCATCACGAAGCCAGATTGGTTTCTAACAC
TTTAACACATCCATACCACAAGTCATTGGCTACCTTTATGGGTCAAAAATTGTCCTACATGAACTGCAAG
GGTCCAAACTGGGACGGTGTCGATAATTTGCAAGAATTAGCTAAGATGGATTTGACTATCGTACAAAGTA
TCCATCAAAAGGAAGTATTCCAAGTTTCTCAATGGTGGAAGGATACAGGTTTAGCCAATGAATTGAAATT
GGCTAGAAACCAACCATTGAAGTGGTATATGTGGCCTATGGCCGCTTTAACCGATCCAAGATTCAGTGAA
GAAAGAGTTGAATTAACTAAGCCTATTTCTTTTATATACATCATAGATGACATCTTCGACGTCTATGGTA
CCATTGAAGAATTGACCTTGTTTACTGATGCAGTTAATAGATGGGAATTGTCTGCCGTCGAACAATTACC
AGACTACATGAAAGTATGTTTCAAGGCTTTGTACGATGTTACCAACGAAATCGCATACAAAATCTATAAA
AAGCATGGTCAAAACCCTATTGATTCCTTGCAAAAGACTTGGGCTAGTTTGTGCAATGCATTTTTAGTTG
AAGCAAAGTGGTTCGCCTCTGGTCACTTGCCAAATGCAGAAGAATACTTAAAGAACGGTATCATCTCTTC
AGGTGTTCATGTTGTCTTGGCCCACATGTTTTTCTTGTTAGGTGACGGTATTACACAAGAATCAGTTGAT
TTGGTAGATGACTATCCAGGTATTTCCACAAGTATCGCAACCATTTTGAGATTATCTGATGACTTGGGTT
CAGCCAAAGATGAAGACCAAGATGGTTATGATGGTTCTTACATCGAATGTTACATGAAGGAACATAAGGG
TTCCAGTGTCGATTCAGCCAGAGAAGAAGTAATAAGAATGATCTCCGAAGCATGGAAATGTTTGAATAAG
GAATGCTTATCACCAAACCCTTTTTCTGAATCATTCAGAATAGGTTCCTTGAATATGGCTAGAATGATCC
CTATGATGTACTCTTACGATGACAACCATAACTTGCCAATTTTAGAAGAACACATGAAGGCAATGATCTA
TAACACATCTTTATAACTCGAGATAGATTAATTTAAACAGTATATGTACAGTTTTATATATATATATATA
TATATACATATATAAAGAAACCTGTGCGTTTTTTGTATTTTCAAATACATTTAGTTTTGGCGCCACTTCT
ATAAAAGGTCTCATGATATTGTTACTCTAGAGATCCCAATACAACAGATCACGTGATCTTTTTGTAAGAT
GAAGTTGAAGTAGTGTTGCACCGTGCCAATGCAGGTGGCTATTAGATTAAATATGTGATTTGTTCTATTA
AGTTTCCTGTATAATTAATGGGGAGCGCTGATTCTCTTTTGGTACGCTTCCCATCCAGCATTTCTGTATC
TTTCACCTTCAACCTTAGGATCTCTACCCTTGGCGAAAAGTCCTCTGCCAACAATGATGATATCTGATCC
ACCACTTACAACTTCGTCGACGGTTCTGTACTGCTGACCCAATGCATCGCCTTTGTCGTCTAAACCTACA
CCTGGGGTCATGATTAGCCAATCAAACCCTTCTTCTCTTCCTCCCATATCGTTCTGAGCAATGAACCCAA
TAACGAAATCTTTATCACTCTTTGCAATATCAACGGTACCCTTAGTATATTCACCGTGTGCTAGAGAACC
CTTGGAAGACAATTCAGCAAGCATCAATAATCCCCTTGGTTCTTTGGTGACCTCTTGCGCACCTTGTTTC
AAGCCAGCAACAATACCAGCACCAGTAACCCCGTGGGCGTTGGTGATATCAGACCATTCTGCGATACGGT
AAACGCCCGATGTATATTGTAATTTGACTGTGTTACCGATATCGGCGAATTTTCTGTCCTCAAATATCAA
GAACTTGTATTTCTCTGCCAATGCTTTCAATGGAACGACAGTACCCTCATAACTGAAATCATCCAAGATA
TCAACGTGTGTTTTCAAAAGGCAAATGTATGGACCCAACGTTTCAACAAGTTTCAATAGCTCATCAGTCG
AACGAACGTCAAGAGAAGCACACAAATTGGTCTTCTTTTCATCCATTAAACGTAAAAGTTTCGATGCAAC
CGGACTTGCATGAGTCTCAGCTCTACTGGTATATGATTTTGTGGACATGTTTTATCTTCGTTTCCTGCAG
GTTTTTGTTCTGTGCAGTTGGGTTAAGAATACTGGGCAATTTCATGTTTCTTCAACACTACATATGCGTA
TATATACCAATCTAAGTCTGTGCTCCTTCCTTCGTTCTTCCTTCTGTTCGGAGATTACCGAATCAAAAAA
ATTTAAATGAATTCACTGGCCGTCGTTTTACAACGTCGTGACTGGGAAAACCCTGGCGTTACCCAACTTA
ATCGCCTTGCAGCACATCCCCCTTTCGCCAGCTGGCGTAATAGCGAAGAGGCCCGCACCGATCGCCCTTC
CCAACAGTTGCGCAGCCTGAATGGCGAATGGCGCCTGATGCGGTATTTTCTCCTTACGCATCTGTGCGGT
ATTTCACACCGCATATGGTGCACTCTCAGTACAATCTGCTCTGATGCCGCATAGTTAAGCCAGCCCCGAC
ACCCGCCAACACCCGCTGACGCGCCCTGACGGGCTTGTCTGCTCCCGGCATCCGCTTACAGACAAGCTGT
GACCGTCTCCGGGAGCTGCATGTGTCAGAGGTTTTCACCGTCATCACCGAAACGCGCGAGACGAAAGGGC
CTCGTGATACGCCTATTTTTATAGGTTAATGTCATGATAATAATGGTTTCTTAGACGTCAGGTGGCACTT
TTCGGGGAAATGTGCGCGGAACCCCTATTTGTTTATTTTTCTAAATACATTCAAATATGTATCCGCTCAT
GAGACAATAACCCTGATAAATGCTTCAATAATATTGAAAAAGGAAGAGTATGAGTATTCAACATTTCCGT
GTCGCCCTTATTCCCTTTTTTGCGGCATTTTGCCTTCCTGTTTTTGCTCACCCAGAAACGCTGGTGAAAG
TAAAAGATGCTGAAGATCAGTTGGGTGCACGAGTGGGTTACATCGAACTGGATCTCAACAGCGGTAAGAT
CCTTGAGAGTTTTCGCCCCGAAGAACGTTTTCCAATGATGAGCACTTTTAAAGTTCTGCTATGTGGCGCG
GTATTATCCCGTATTGACGCCGGGCAAGAGCAACTCGGTCGCCGCATACACTATTCTCAGAATGACTTGG
TTGAGTACTCACCAGTCACAGAAAAGCATCTTACGGATGGCATGACAGTAAGAGAATTATGCAGTGCTGC
CATAACCATGAGTGATAACACTGCGGCCAACTTACTTCTGACAACGATCGGAGGACCGAAGGAGCTAACC
GCTTTTTTGCACAACATGGGGGATCATGTAACTCGCCTTGATCGTTGGGAACCGGAGCTGAATGAAGCCA
TACCAAACGACGAGCGTGACACCACGATGCCTGTAGCAATGGCAACAACGTTGCGCAAACTATTAACTGG
CGAACTACTTACTCTAGCTTCCCGGCAACAATTAATAGACTGGATGGAGGCGGATAAAGTTGCAGGACCA
CTTCTGCGCTCGGCCCTTCCGGCTGGCTGGTTTATTGCTGATAAATCTGGAGCCGGTGAGCGTGGGTCTC
GCGGTATCATTGCAGCACTGGGGCCAGATGGTAAGCCCTCCCGTATCGTAGTTATCTACACGACGGGGAG
TCAGGCAACTATGGATGAACGAAATAGACAGATCGCTGAGATAGGTGCCTCACTGATTAAGCATTGGTAA
CTGTCAGACCAAGTTTACTCATATATACTTTAGATTGATTTAAAACTTCATTTTTAATTTAAAAGGATCT
AGGTGAAGATCCTTTTTGATAATCTCATGACCAAAATCCCTTAACGTGAGTTTTCGTTCCACTGAGCGTC
AGACCCCGTAGAAAAGATCAAAGGATCTTCTTGAGATCCTTTTTTTCTGCGCGTAATCTGCTGCTTGCAA
ACAAAAAAACCACCGCTACCAGCGGTGGTTTGTTTGCCGGATCAAGAGCTACCAACTCTTTTTCCGAAGG
TAACTGGCTTCAGCAGAGCGCAGATACCAAATACTGTTCTTCTAGTGTAGCCGTAGTTAGGCCACCACTT
CAAGAACTCTGTAGCACCGCCTACATACCTCGCTCTGCTAATCCTGTTACCAGTGGCTGCTGCCAGTGGC
GATAAGTCGTGTCTTACCGGGTTGGACTCAAGACGATAGTTACCGGATAAGGCGCAGCGGTCGGGCTGAA
CGGGGGGTTCGTGCACACAGCCCAGCTTGGAGCGAACGACCTACACCGAACTGAGATACCTACAGCGTGA
GCTATGAGAAAGCGCCACGCTTCCCGAAGGGAGAAAGGCGGACAGGTATCCGGTAAGCGGCAGGGTCGGA
ACAGGAGAGCGCACGAGGGAGCTTCCAGGGGGAAACGCCTGGTATCTTTATAGTCCTGTCGGGTTTCGCC
ACCTCTGACTTGAGCGTCGATTTTTGTGATGCTCGTCAGGGGGGCGGAGCCTATGGAAAAACGCCAGCAA
CGCGGCCTTTTTACGGTTCCTGGCCTTTTGCTGGCCTTTTGCTCACATGTTCTTTCCTGCGTTATCCCCT
GATTCTGTGGATAACCGTATTACCGCCTTTGAGTGAGCTGATACCGCTCGCCGCAGCCGAACGACCGAGC
GCAGCGAGTCAGTGAGCGAGGAAGCGGAAGAGCGCCCAATACGCAAACCGCCTCTCCCCGCGCGTTGGCC
GATTCATTAATGCAGCTGGCACGACAGGTTTCCCGACTGGAAAGCGGGCAGTGAGCGCAACGCAATTAAT
GTGAGTTAGCTCACTCATTAGGCACCCCAGGCTTTACACTTTATGCTTCCGGCTCGTATGTTGTGTGGAA
TTGTGAGCGGATAACAATTTCACACAGGAAACAGCTATGACCATGATTACGCCAAGCTTGCATGCATTTA
AATCATTACGACCGAGATTCCCGGGTAATAACTGATATAATTAAATTGAAGCTCTAATTTGTGAGTTTAG
TATACAT
